Addgene plasmid #55780: G protein alpha-o-R179C-EE
Purpose: This is a constitutively activated G protein alpha-o mutant containing an internal EE epitope.
Depositing lab: Catherine Berlot. Depositing organization: Geisinger Health Center. Publication: Live cell analysis of G protein beta5 complex formation, function, and targeting. Yost EA, Mervine SM, Sabo JL, Hynes TR, Berlot CH. Mol Pharmacol. 2007 Oct;72(4):812-25. Epub 2007 Jun 27. 10.1124/mol.107.038075 PubMed 17596375.
Backbone
  Vector backbone: pcDNAI/Amp
  Backbone manufacturer: Invitrogen
  Backbone size w/o insert (bp): 4800
  Total vector size (bp): 6182
  Vector type: Mammalian Expression, Bacterial Expression
Growth in bacteria
  Bacterial resistance: Ampicillin, 100 μg/mL
  Growth temperature: 37°C
  Growth strain: DH10B
  Copy number: High Copy
Gene/Insert
  Gene/Insert name: G protein alpha-o with constitutively activating R179C mutation (alt name: Gnao)
  Species: R. norvegicus (rat)
  Insert size (bp): 1382
  Mutation: Arginine 179 was replaced with cysteine
  Entrez Gene: Gnao1 (a.k.a. Gnao, Hg1g, RATBPGTPC)
  Promoter: CMV
  Tag / fusion protein: EE epitope was introduced internally with D167E and Q169M mutations.
  Cloning method: Restriction Enzyme; 5′ cloning site EcoRI (not destroyed); 3′ cloning site EcoRI (not destroyed)
  Sequencing primers: 5′ T7; 3′ SP6
Terms and licenses: Academic/Nonprofit Terms; Industry Terms: Not Available to Industry
How to cite: G protein alpha-o-R179C-EE was a gift from Catherine Berlot (Addgene plasmid # 55780 ; http://n2t.net/addgene:55780 ; RRID:Addgene_55780)
