[The description below was written by a language model from this plasmid's Addgene catalogue record and pLannotate feature annotations shown in this document.]
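Description:
G protein alpha-o-R179C-EE is a mammalian expression plasmid built on the Invitrogen pcDNAI/Amp backbone and carrying the rat Gnao1 cDNA, which encodes the alpha subunit of the heterotrimeric G protein Go. In bacteria it is maintained as a high-copy plasmid through a ColE1/pUC-type origin and selected with ampicillin via the β-lactamase gene and its own promoter. An f1 phage origin is also present, which allows single-stranded DNA production.

The insert was cloned as an EcoRI fragment downstream of the human cytomegalovirus immediate-early enhancer and promoter, and is followed by the SV40 small t intron and SV40 polyadenylation signal for transcript processing. T7 and SP6 promoters flank the cloning site and serve as sequencing primer sites. An SV40 origin permits episomal replication in cells that express large T antigen. The short polyomavirus and SV40 coding fragments annotated in the table appear to be backbone remnants rather than expressed products.

The encoded protein carries an arginine-to-cysteine substitution at position 179, which the record describes as constitutively activating. Two further changes, D167E and Q169M, create an internal EE epitope so the protein can be detected with anti-EE antibodies without a terminal tag. The associated publication is a live-cell analysis of G protein beta5 complex formation, function and targeting, which suggests use as an activated, detectable alpha-o subunit in transfected cells.

The catalogue lists a total size of 6182 bp with a 1382 bp insert, whereas the depositor's full sequence is 6885 nt. In that sequence, roughly 770 nt of unannotated sequence precede the Gnao1 coding region, and the record does not explain the difference.
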