Features (pLannotate 1.2.2; 20 found; start..end, strand, type, name):
      2..570     +  rep_origin     ori: high-copy-number ColE1/pMB1/pBR322/pUC origin of replication
    603..1061    -  rep_origin     f1 ori (sequence partly withheld): f1 bacteriophage origin of replication; arrow indicates direction of (+) strand synthesis
   1049..1170    -  CDS            M13 gene IV (fragment) (sequence partly withheld): pIV; IV; phage assembly
   1272..1376    +  promoter       AmpR promoter: bla
   1377..2237    +  CDS            AmpR: β-lactamase; bla; confers resistance to ampicillin, carbenicillin, and related antibiotics
   2310..2689    +  enhancer       CMV enhancer: human cytomegalovirus immediate early enhancer
   2690..2893    +  promoter       CMV promoter: human cytomegalovirus (CMV) immediate early promoter
   2889..2922    +  LTR            5' LTR (truncated) (fragment): truncated 5' long terminal repeat (LTR) from HIV-1
   2938..2956    +  promoter       T7 promoter: promoter for bacteriophage T7 RNA polymerase
   3728..4795    +  CDS            Gnao1: GNAO_RAT - Also known as Gna0, Gnao. Experimental evidence at protein level: Swiss-Prot protein existence level 1. Guanine nucleotide-binding proteins (G proteins) are involved as modulators or transducers in various transmembrane signaling systems. The G(o) protein function is not clear. Stimulated by RGS14 (By similarity). From Rattus norvegicus (Rat).
   5157..5175    -  promoter       SP6 promoter: promoter for bacteriophage SP6 RNA polymerase
   5183..5257    +  CDS            small t antigen (fragment): SV40 (simian virus 40) small t antigen
   5259..5324    +  intron         small t intron: SV40 (simian virus 40) small t antigen intron
   5454..5474    +  CDS            SV40 NLS: nuclear localization signal of SV40 (simian virus 40) large T antigen
   5481..5615    +  CDS            LT_POVHA (fragment): Protein inferred from homology: Swiss-Prot protein existence level 3. Isoform large T antigen is a key early protein essential for both driving viral replication and inducing cellular transformation. Plays a role in viral genome replication by driving entry of quiescent cells into the cell cycle and by autoregulating the synthesis of viral early mRNA. Displays highly oncogenic activities by corrupting the host cellular checkpoint mechanisms that guard cell division and the transcription, replication, and repair of DNA. Participates in the modulation of cellular gene expression preceeding viral
   5640..5723    +  CDS            large T antigen (fragment): large T antigen from SV40 (simian virus 40)
   5746..5880    +  polyA_signal   SV40 poly(A) signal: SV40 polyadenylation signal
   5881..6249    -  CDS            VP2_POVMA (fragment): Experimental evidence at protein level: Swiss-Prot protein existence level 1. [Isoform VP3]: structural protein that resides within the core of the capsid surrounded by 72 VP1 pentamers. Following virus endocytosis and trafficking to the endoplasmic reticulum, VP2 and VP3 form oligomers and integrate into the endoplasmic reticulum membrane. Heterooligomer VP2-VP3 may create a viroporin for transporting the viral genome across the endoplasmic reticulum membrane to the cytoplasm. Nuclear entry of the viral DNA involves the selective exposure and importin recognition of VP2 or Vp3 nuclear localiz
   6617..6715    -  CDS            VP1_POVMP (fragment): Experimental evidence at protein level: Swiss-Prot protein existence level 1. Forms an icosahedral capsid with a T=7 symmetry and a 40 nm diameter. The capsid is composed of 72 pentamers linked to each other by disulfide bonds and associated with VP2 or VP3 proteins. Interacts with terminal alpha(2,3)-linked sialic acids on the cell surface to provide virion attachment to target cell. This attachment induces virion internalization predominantly through caveolin-mediated endocytosis. Once attached, the virion is internalized by caveolin- mediated endocytosis and traffics to the endoplasmic reti
   6726..6861    +  rep_origin     SV40 ori: SV40 origin of replication
>Addgene plasmid #55780 | G protein alpha-o-R179C-EE | depositor full sequence | sequence record 122021 | G protein alpha-o-R179C-EE sequence 6885 bps
GGCGTAATCTGCTGCTTGCAAACAAAAAAACCACCGCTACCAGCGGTGGTTTGTTTGCCGGATCAAGAGC
TACCAACTCTTTTTCCGAAGGTAACTGGCTTCAGCAGAGCGCAGATACCAAATACTGTCCTTCTAGTGTA
GCCGTAGTTAGGCCACCACTTCAAGAACTCTGTAGCACCGCCTACATACCTCGCTCTGCTAATCCTGTTA
CCAGTGGCTGCTGCCAGTGGCGATAAGTCGTGTCTTACCGGGTTGGACTCAAGACGATAGTTACCGGATA
AGGCGCAGCGGTCGGGCTGAACGGGGGGTTCGTGCACACAGCCCAGCTTGGAGCGAACGACCTACACCGA
ACTGAGATACCTACAGCGTGAGCATTGAGAAAGCGCCACGCTTCCCGAAGGGAGAAAGGCGGACAGGTAT
CCGGTAAGCGGCAGGGTCGGAACAGGAGAGCGCACGAGGGAGCTTCCAGGGGGAAACGCCTGGTATCTTT
ATAGTCCTGTCGGGTTTCGCCACCTCTGACTTGAGCGTCGATTTTTGTGATGCTCGTCAGGGGGGCGGAG
CCTATGGAAAAACGCCAGCAACGCAAGCTAGCTTCTAGCTAGAAATTGTAAACGTTAATATTTTGTTAAA
ATTCGCGTTAAATTTTTGTTAAATCAGCTCATTTTTTAACCAATAGGCCGAAATCGGCAAAATCCCTTAT
AAATCAAAAGAATAGCCCGAGATAGGGT
[37 nt withheld, positions 729-765]
AAAGAACGTGGACTCCAACGTCAAAGGGCGAAAAACCGTCTATCAGGGCGATGGCC
[115 nt withheld, positions 822-936]
G
[144 nt withheld, positions 938-1081]
ACCGTATAACGTGCTTTCCTCGTTG
[64 nt withheld, positions 1107-1170]
CTGGATTACCAAAGGGCCTCGTGATACGCCTATTTTTATAGGTTAATGTCATGATAATAATGGTTTCTTA
GACGTCAGGTGGCACTTTTCGGGGAAATGTGCGCGGAACCCCTATTTGTTTATTTTTCTAAATACATTCA
AATATGTATCCGCTCATGAGACAATAACCCTGATAAATGCTTCAATAATATTGAAAAAGGAAGAGTATGA
GTATTCAACATTTCCGTGTCGCCCTTATTCCCTTTTTTGCGGCATTTTGCCTTCCTGTTTTTGCTCACCC
AGAAACGCTGGTGAAAGTAAAAGATGCTGAAGATCAGTTGGGTGCACGAGTGGGTTACATCGAACTGGAT
CTCAACAGCGGTAAGATCCTTGAGAGTTTTCGCCCCGAAGAACGTTTTCCAATGATGAGCACTTTTAAAG
TTCTGCTATGTGGCGCGGTATTATCCCGTGTTGACGCCGGGCAAGAGCAACTCGGTCGCCGCATACACTA
TTCTCAGAATGACTTGGTTGAGTACTCACCAGTCACAGAAAAGCATCTTACGGATGGCATGACAGTAAGA
GAATTATGCAGTGCTGCCATAACCATGAGTGATAACACTGCGGCCAACTTACTTCTGACAACGATCGGAG
GACCGAAGGAGCTAACCGCTTTTTTGCACAACATGGGGGATCATGTAACTCGCCTTGATCGTTGGGAACC
GGAGCTGAATGAAGCCATACCAAACGACGAGCGTGACACCACGATGCCTGCAGCAATGGCAACAACGTTG
CGCAAACTATTAACTGGCGAACTACTTACTCTAGCTTCCCGGCAACAATTAATAGACTGGATGGAGGCGG
ATAAAGTTGCAGGACCACTTCTGCGCTCGGCCCTTCCGGCTGGCTGGTTTATTGCTGATAAATCTGGAGC
CGGTGAGCGTGGGTCTCGCGGTATCATTGCAGCACTGGGGCCAGATGGTAAGCCCTCCCGTATCGTAGTT
ATCTACACGACGGGGAGTCAGGCAACTATGGATGAACGAAATAGACAGATCGCTGAGATAGGTGCCTCAC
TGATTAAGCATTGGTAACTGTCAGACCAAGTTTACTCATATATACTTTAGATTGATTTAAAACTTCATTT
TTAATTTCTCTAGCGCGTTGACATTGATTATTGACTAGTTATTAATAGTAATCAATTACGGGGTCATTAG
TTCATAGCCCATATATGGAGTTCCGCGTTACATAACTTACGGTAAATGGCCCGCCTGGCTGACCGCCCAA
CGACCCCCGCCCATTGACGTCAATAATGACGTATGTTCCCATAGTAACGCCAATAGGGACTTTCCATTGA
CGTCAATGGGTGGACTATTTACGGTAAACTGCCCACTTGGCAGTACATCAAGTGTATCATATGCCAAGTA
CGCCCCCTATTGACGTCAATGACGGTAAATGGCCCGCCTGGCATTATGCCCAGTACATGACCTTATGGGA
CTTTCCTACTTGGCAGTACATCTACGTATTAGTCATCGCTATTACCATGGTGATGCGGTTTTGGCAGTAC
ATCAATGGGCGTGGATAGCGGTTTGACTCACGGGGATTTCCAAGTCTCCACCCCATTGACGTCAATGGGA
GTTTGTTTTGGCACCAAAATCAACGGGACTTTCCAAAATGTCGTAACAACTCCGCCCCATTGACGCAAAT
GGGCGGTAGGCGTGTACGGTGGGAGGTCTATATAAGCAGAGCTCTCTGGCTAACTAGAGAACCCACTGCT
TACTGGCTTATCGAAATTAATACGACTCACTATAGGGAGACCCAAGCTTGGTACCGAGCTCGGATCCACT
AGTAACGGCCGCCAGTGTGCTGGAATTCCCTCTCGCGCTCTCCCTGTCTCCTGTCCGCTCCGCCGAGCGA
TGCGAGTTCTTGGCCCCGGCGACGCCGCCTCCAGCTAGAGATCTGCACCCCTCACCCCCGGCCCGGCCCT
CTGCCCAGCCCTGCCCTGCGCGCGGGGGTCGGAGAAGGCGCCGCGGACGCACCGACGGCCGAGGAGCGGC
GATGCACATGCACTAGCGGCACCCCCTAACTCACTCCCTCCACACCCCGCGCCGCCGCCGCCGCCACCGC
CTCCGCCTCCGCCTCCTCCTCCGCCTCCGGCAGCCGCGGCAGAAGGACCCACCCTGCCCCCCACCCCACC
CTCCGCCGGCTCCGGCTGCGGATCCAGCCTCGACTCCTATTTTATTTATTTTGGGTCGTGCACTAGTCTC
GGTGCCTGCAACCCGCGCCTCCCGGGCCCGCGGGCGCCTCCTCTCTCGGCTCCGGAGCCCCAGACCCCGG
CCACCCTCACCTCGACACCCCCAGACCCCAGCCAGCCGCCGCTAATCTTCGCCGCTGGAATCTTGATAGA
GGCTGTCCTTTTGGGGGGATTCTGGTCTTTCGACAATTTTGTTCCCAACCAAGGAAAGGATATCGTGATT
TTCTCCCCTTTGAGCCCAGGCTCTGCTCTGTGGGGGGGTGGGGGGCGCGCCGACCCGAGGAGTCGTGCCA
GCCGAGTCGTGCGGGCTGTGGCAGGGAAGGGGCCACCATGGGATGTACTCTGAGCGCAGAGGAGAGAGCC
GCCCTCGAGCGGAGCAAGGCGATTGAGAAAAATCTCAAAGAAGATGGCATCAGCGCCGCCAAAGACGTGA
AATTACTCCTGCTGGGGGCTGGAGAATCAGGAAAAAGCACCATTGTGAAGCAGATGAAGATCATCCATGA
AGATGGCTTCTCTGGAGAAGACGTAAAGCAGTACAAGCCTGTCGTCTACAGCAACACCATCCAGTCTCTG
GCAGCCATTGTGCGGGCCATGGATACTCTGGGCGTGGAGTATGGTGACAAGGAGAGGAAGGCAGACTCCA
AGATGGTGTGTGACGTGGTGAGTCGCATGGAGGACACTGAACCAAGATCTTTCTCTGCAGAACTGCTTTC
TGCCATGATGCGACTCTGGGGCGACTCGGGGATCCAGGAGTGCTTCAACCGATCTCGGGAGTATCAGCTC
AACGACTCTGCCAAATACTACCTGGACAGCTTGGATCGGATTGGAGCCGCTGAATACATGCCCACCGAGC
AGGATATCCTCCGAACCTGCGTCAAAACAACTGGCATCGTAGAAACCCACTTCACCTTCAAGAACCTCCA
CTTCAGGCTGTTTGACGTTGGGGGCCAGCGATCTGAACGTAAGAAGTGGATCCACTGCTTCGAGGATGTC
ACGGCCATCATCTTCTGTGTCGCACTCAGCGGCTATGACCAGGTGCTCCACGAGGACGAAACCACGAACC
GCATGCACGAGTCTCTCATGCTCTTCGACTCCATCTGTAACAACAAGTTTTTCATCGATACCTCCATCAT
TCTCTTCCTCAACAAGAAAGACCTCTTTGGCGAGAAGATTAAGAAGTCACCCTTGACCATCTGCTTTCCT
GAATACCCAGGCTCCAACACCTATGAAGACGCAGCTGCCTACATCCAAACACAGTTTGAAAGCAAAAACC
GCTCACCCAACAAAGAAATTTACTGTCACATGACTTGTGCCACAGACACGAATAATATCCAGGTGGTATT
CGACGCCGTCACCGACATCATCATTGCCAACAATCTCCGGGGCTGTGGCTTGTACTGACCTCTTGTCCTG
TATAGCAACCTATTTGACTGCTTCATGGACTCTTTGCTGTTGATGTTGATCTCCTGGTAGCATGACCTTT
GGCCTTTGTAAGACACACAGCCTTTCTGTACCAAGCCCCTGTCTAACCTACGACCCCAGAGTGACTGACG
GCTGTGTATTTCTGTAGAATGCTGTAGAATACGGTTTTAGTTGAGTCTTTACATTTAGAACTTGAAAGGA
TTTAAAAAAAAAAAAACATTTCTCATGTGCTTTGTAGCTTTAAAAAGGAAAACTCACCATTTCATCCATA
TTTCCGGAATTCTGCAGATATCCATCACACTGGCGGCCGCTCGAGCATGCATCTAGAGGGCCCTATTCTA
TAGTGTCACCTAAATGCTAGAGGATCTTTGTGAAGGAACCTTACTTCTGTGGTGTGACATAATTGGACAA
ACTACCTACAGAGATTTAAAGCTCTAAGGTAAATATAAAATTTTTAAGTGTATAATGTGTTAAACTACTG
ATTCTAATTGTTTGTGTATTTTAGATTCCAACCTATGGAACTGATGAATGGGAGCAGTGGTGGAATGCCT
TTAATGAGGAAAACCTGTTTTGCTCAGAAGAAATGCCATCTAGTGATGATGAGGCTACTGCTGACTCTCA
ACATTCTACTCCTCCAAAAAAGAAGAGAAAGGTAGAAGACCCCAAGGACTTTCCTTCAGAATTGCTAAGT
TTTTTGAGTCATGCTGTGTTTAGTAATAGAACTCTTGCTTGCTTTGCTATTTACACCACAAAGGAAAAAG
CTGCACTGCTATACAAGAAAATTATGGAAAAATATTTGATGTATAGTGCCTTGACTAGAGATCATAATCA
GCCATACCACATTTGTAGAGGTTTTACTTGCTTTAAAAAACCTCCCACACCTCCCCCTGAACCTGAAACA
TAAAATGAATGCAATTGTTGTTGTTAACTTGTTTATTGCAGCTTATAATGGTTACAAATAAAGCAATAGC
ATCACAAATTTCACAAATAAAGCATTTTTTTCACTGCATTCTAGTTGTGGTTTGTCCAAACTCATCAATG
TATCTTATCATGTCTGGATCATCCCGCCATGGTATCAACGCCATATTTCTATTTACAGTAGGGACCTCTT
CGTTGTGTAGGTACCGCTGTATTCCTAGGGAAATAGTAGAGGCACCTTGAACTGTCTGCATCAGCCATAT
AGCCCCCGCTGTTCGACTTACAAACACAGGCACAGTACTGACAAACCCATACACCTCCTCTGAAATACCC
ATAGTTGCTAGGGCTGTCTCCGAACTCATTACACCCTCCAAAGTCAGAGCTGTAATTTCGCCATCAAGGG
CAGCGAGGGCTTCTCCAGATAAAATAGCTTCTGCCGAGAGTCCCGTAAGGGTAGACACTTCAGCTAATCC
CTCGATGAGGTCTACTAGAATAGTCAGTGCGGCTCCCATTTTGAAAATTCACTTACTTGATCAGCTTCAG
AAGATGGCGGAGGGCCTCCAACACAGTAATTTTCCTCCCGACTCTTAAAATAGAAAATGTCAAGTCAGTT
AAGCAGGAAGTGGACTAACTGACGCAGCTGGCCGTGCGACATCCTCTTTTAATTAGTTGCTAGGCAACGC
CCTCCAGAGGGCGTGTGGTTTTGCAAGAGGAAGCAAAAGCCTCTCCACCCAGGCCTAGAATGTTTCCACC
CAATCATTACTATGACAACAGCTGTTTTTTTTAGTATTAAGCAGAGGCCGGGGACCCCTGGGCCCGCTTA
CTCTGGAGAAAAAGAAGAGAGGCATTGTAGAGGCTTCCAGAGGCAACTTGTCAAAACAGGACTGCTTCTA
TTTCTGTCACACTGTCTGGCCCTGTCACAAGGTCCAGCACCTCCATACCCCCTTTAATAAGCAGTTTGGG
AACGGGTGCGGGTCTTACTCCGCCCATCCCGCCCCTAACTCCGCCCAGTTCCGCCCATTCTCCGCCCCAT
GGCTGACTAATTTTTTTTATTTATGCAGAGGCCGAGGCCGCCTCGGCCTCTGAGCTATTCCAGAAGTAGT
GAGGAGGCTTTTTTGGAGGCCTAGGCTTTTGCAAAAAGCTAATTC
