>Addgene plasmid #55780 | G protein alpha-o-R179C-EE | addgene partial sequence | sequence record 119270 | SP6 5'-ATTTAGGTGACACTATAG-3'
CTCGAGCGGCCGCCAGTGTGATGGATATCTGCAGAATTCCGGAAATATGGATGAAATGGTGAGTTTTCCT
TTTTAAAGCTACAAAGCACATGAGAAATGTTTTTTTTTTTTTAAATCCTTTCAAGTTCTAAATGTAAAGA
CTCAACTAAAACCGTATTCTACAGCATTCTACAGAAATACACAGCCGTCAGTCACTCTGGGGTCGTAGGT
TAGACAGGGGCTTGGTACAGAAAGGCTGTGTGTCTTACAAAGGCCAAAGGTCATGCTACCAGGAGATCAA
CATCAACAGCAAAGAGTCCATGAAGCAGTCAAATAGGTTGCTATACAGGACAAGAGGTCAGTACAAGCCA
CAGCCCCGGAGATTGTTGGCAATGATGATGTCGGTGACGGCGTCGAATACCACCTGGATATTATTCGTGT
CTGTGGCACAAGTCATGTGACAGTAAATTTCTTTGTTGGGTGAGCGGTTTTTGCTTTCAAACTGTGTTTG
GATGTAGGCAGCTGCGTCTTCATAGGTGTTGGAGCCTGGGTATTCAGGAAAGCAGATGGTCAAGGGTGAC
TTCTTAATCTTCTCGCCAAAGAGGTCTTTCTTGTTGAGGAAGAGAATGATGGAGGTATCGATGAAAAACT
TGTTGTTACAGATGGA
