>Addgene plasmid #55780 | G protein alpha-o-R179C-EE | addgene partial sequence | sequence record 119271 | CMV-F 5'-CGCAAATGGGCGGTAGGCGTG-3'
GCTCTCTGGCTAACTAGAGAACCCACTGCTTACTGGCTTATCGAAATTAATACGACTCACTATAGGGAGA
CCCAAGCTTGGTACCGAGCTCGGATCCACTAGTAACGGCCGCCAGTGTGCTGGAATTCCCTCTCGCGCTC
TCCCTGTCTCCTGTCCGCTCCGCCGAGCGATGCGAGTTCTTGGCCCCGGCGACGCCGCCTCCAGCTAGAG
ATCTGCACCCCTCACCCCCGGCCCGGCCCTCTGCCCAGCCCTGCCCTGCGCGCGGGGGTCGGAGAAGGCG
CCGCGGACGCACCGACGGCCGAGGAGCGGCGATGCACATGCACTAGCGGCACCCCCTAACTCACTCCCTC
CACACCCCGCGCCGCCGCCGCCGCCACCGCCTCCGCCTCCGCCTCCTCCTCCGCCTCCGGCAGCCGCGGC
AGAAGGACCCACCCTGCCCCCCACCCCACCCTCCGCCGGCTCCGGCTGCGGATCCAGCCTCGACTCCTAT
TTTATTTATTTTGGGTCGTGCACTAGTCTCGGTGCCTGCAACCCGCGCCTCCCGGGCCCGCGGGCGCCTC
CTCTCTCGGCTCCGGAGCCCCAGACCCCGGCCACCCTCACCTCGACACCCCCAGACCCCAGCCAGCCGCC
GCTAATCTTCGCCGCTGGAATCTTGATAGAGGCTGTCCTTTTGGGGGGATTCTG
