>Addgene plasmid #55780 | G protein alpha-o-R179C-EE | addgene partial sequence | sequence record 120740 | rGNAO-F 5'-AGATGGTGTGTGACGTGGTG-3'
ACTGCTTTCTGCCATGATGCGACTCTGGGGCGACTCGGGGATCCAGGAGTGCTTCAACCGATCTCGGGAG
TATCAGCTCAACGACTCTGCCAAATACTACCTGGACAGCTTGGATCGGATTGGAGCCGCTGAATACATGC
CCACCGAGCAGGATATCCTCCGAACCTGCGTCAAAACAACTGGCATCGTAGAAACCCACTTCACCTTCAA
GAACCTCCACTTCAGGCTGTTTGACGTTGGGGGCCAGCGATCTGAACGTAAGAAGTGGATCCACTGCTTC
GAGGATGTCACGGCCATCATCTTCTGTGTCGCACTCAGCGGCTATGACCAGGTGCTCCACGAGGACGAAA
CCACGAACCGCATGCACGAGTCTCTCATGCTCTTCGACTCCATCTGTAACAACAAGTTTTTCATCGATAC
CTCCATCATTCTCTTCCTCAACAAGAAAGACCTCTTTGGCGAGAAGATTAAGAAGTCACCCTTGACCATC
TGCTTTCCTGAATACCCAGGCTCCAACACCTATGAAGACGCAGCTGCCTACATCCAAACACAGTTTGAAA
GCAAAAACCGCTCACCCAACAAAGAAATTTACTGTCACATGACTTGTGCCACAGACACGAATAATATCCA
GGTGGTATTCGACGCCGTCACCGACATCATCATTGCCAACAATCTCCGGGGCTGTGGCTTGTACTGACCT
CTTGTCCTGTATAGCAACCTATTTGACTGCTTCATGGACTCTTTGCTGTTGATGTTGATCTCCTGGTAGC
ATGACCTTTGGCCTTTGTAAGACACACAGCCTTTCTGTACCAAGCCCCTGTCTAACCTACGACCCCAGAG
TGACTGACGGCTGTGTATTTCTGTAGAATGCTGTAGAATACGGTTTTAGTTGAGTCTTT
